Addgene plasmid #27149: p3xFLAG-CMV-Tlr4(Lps)
Depositing lab: Bruce Beutler. Depositing organization: Scripps California (The Scripps Research Institute). Publication: Defective LPS signaling in C3H/HeJ and C57BL/10ScCr mice: mutations in Tlr4 gene. Poltorak A, He X, Smirnova I, Liu MY, Van Huffel C, Du X, Birdwell D, Alejos E, Silva M, Galanos C, Freudenberg M, Ricciardi-Castagnoli P, Layton B, Beutler B. Science. 1998 Dec 11. 282(5396):2085-8. 10.1126/science.282.5396.2085 PubMed 9851930.
Backbone
  Vector backbone: p3xFLAG-CMV-8
  Backbone manufacturer: Sigma
  Backbone size w/o insert (bp): 4732
  Vector type: Mammalian Expression
Growth in bacteria
  Bacterial resistance: Ampicillin, 100 μg/mL
  Growth temperature: 37°C
  Growth strain: DH5alpha
  Growth instructions: TOP10 under regular growing condition
  Copy number: High Copy
Gene/Insert
  Gene/Insert name: toll-like receptor 4(Lps) (alt name: Tlr4(Lps))
  Species: M. musculus (mouse)
  Insert size (bp): 2436
  Mutation: changed Proline 712 to Histidine. Native signal peptide sequence (original amino acids 1-24) was removed for cloning.
  GenBank ID: NM_021297
  Entrez Gene: Tlr4 (a.k.a. Lps, Ly87, Ran/M1, Rasl2-8)
  Tag / fusion protein: 3x FLAG (N terminal on insert)
  Cloning method: Restriction Enzyme; 5′ cloning site NotI (not destroyed); 3′ cloning site SalI (not destroyed)
  Sequencing primers: 5′ CMV30 sequencing primer; 3′ CMV 24 sequencing primer
Terms and licenses: Academic/Nonprofit Terms; Industry Terms: Not Available to Industry
How to cite: p3xFLAG-CMV-Tlr4(Lps) was a gift from Bruce Beutler (Addgene plasmid # 27149 ; http://n2t.net/addgene:27149 ; RRID:Addgene_27149)
