[The description below was written by a language model from this plasmid's Addgene catalogue record.]
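Description:
p3xFLAG-CMV-Tlr4(Lps) is a mammalian expression plasmid built on the commercial p3xFLAG-CMV-8 backbone (about 4.7 kb without insert). It is maintained in E. coli as a high-copy plasmid under ampicillin selection. No feature table accompanies the record, so the origin of replication, polyadenylation signal and any mammalian selection marker are not itemised. As the backbone name and the CMV sequencing primers indicate, expression in transfected mammalian cells is driven by the cytomegalovirus promoter.

The insert is a roughly 2.4 kb mouse Tlr4 coding sequence cloned between NotI and SalI sites, both of which are retained. It carries the Lps allele mutation, a proline-to-histidine substitution at residue 712. The associated publication links mutations in Tlr4 to defective lipopolysaccharide signalling in the C3H/HeJ and C57BL/10ScCr mouse strains. The receptor's native signal peptide (amino acids 1–24) was removed for cloning, and the mature protein is fused at its N terminus to a 3xFLAG epitope. This design fits a vector that supplies its own secretion leader upstream of the tag, so that the tagged ectodomain can still enter the secretory pathway, although the record does not describe that leader explicitly.

The construct is suited to transient expression of an epitope-tagged, signalling-defective TLR4 in cultured cells. The protein can be detected or immunoprecipitated with anti-FLAG antibodies and compared with a wild-type receptor in studies of LPS responsiveness and downstream innate immune signalling.
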