>Addgene plasmid #27149 | p3xFLAG-CMV-Tlr4(Lps) | depositor partial sequence | sequence record 11351 | Author sequence
TTGAATCCCTGCATAGAGGTAGTTCCTAATATTACCTACCAATGCATGGATCAGAAACTCAGCAAAGTCC
CTGATGACATTCCTTCTTCAACCAAGAACATAGATCTGAGCTTCAACCCCTTGAAGATCTTAAAAAGCTA
TAGCTTCTCCAATTTTTCAGAACTTCAGTGGCTGGATTTATCCAGGTGTGAAATTGAAACAATTGAAGAC
AAGGCATGGCATGGCTTACACCACCTCTCAAACTTGATACTGACAGGAAACCCTATCCAGAGTTTTTCCC
CAGGAAGTTTCTCTGGACTAACAAGTTTAGAGAATCTGGTGGCTGTGGAGACAAAATTGGCCTCTCTAGA
AAGCTTCCCTATTGGACAGCTTATAACCTTAAAGAAACTCAATGTGGCTCACAATTTTATACATTCCTGT
AAGTTACCTGCATATTTTTCCAATCTGACGAACCTAGTACATGTGGATCTTTCTTATAACTATATTCAAA
CTATTACTGTCAACGACTTACAGTTTCTACGTGAAAATCCACAAGTCAATCTCTCTTTAGACATGTCTTT
GAACCCAATTGACTTCATTCAAGACCAAGCCTTTCAGGGAATTAAGCTCCATGAACTGACTCTAAGAGGT
AATTTTAATAGCTCAAATATAATGAAAACTTGCCTTCAAAACCTGGCTGGTTTACACGTCCATCGGTTGA
TCTTGGGAGAATTTAAAGATGAAAGGAATCTGGAAATTTTTGAACCCTCTATCATGGAAGGACTATGTGA
TGTGACCATTGATGAGTTCAGGTTAACATATACAAATGATTTTTCAGATGATATTGTTAAGTTCCATTGC
TTGGCGAATGTTTCTGCAATGTCTCTGGCAGGTGTATCTATAAAATATCTAGAAGATGTTCCTAAACATT
TCAAATGGCAATCCTTATCAATCATTAGATGTCAACTTAAGCAGTTTCCAACTCTGGATCTACCCTTTCT
TAAAAGTTTGACTTTAACTATGAACAAAGGGTCTATCAGTTTTAAAAAAGTGGCCCTACCAAGTCTCAGC
TATCTAGATCTTAGTAGAAATGCACTGAGCTTTAGTGGTTGCTGTTCTTATTCTGATTTGGGAACAAACA
GCCTGAGACACTTAGACCTCAGCTTCAATGGTGCCATCATTATGAGTGCCAATTTCATGGGTCTAGAAGA
GCTGCAGCACCTGGATTTTCAGCACTCTACTTTAAAAAGGGTCACAGAATTCTCAGCGTTCTTATCCCTT
GAAAAGCTACTTTACCTTGACATCTCTTATACTAACACCAAAATTGACTTCGATGGTATATTTCTTGGCT
TGACCAGTCTCAACACATTAAAAATGGCTGGCAATTCTTTCAAAGACAACACCCTTTCAAATGTCTTTGC
AAACACAACAAACTTGACATTCCTGGATCTTTCTAAATGTCAATTGGAACAAATATCTTGGGGGGTATTT
GACACCCTCCATAGACTTCAATTATTAAATATGAGTCACAACAATCTATTGTTTTTGGATTCATCCCATT
ATAACCAGCTGTATTCCCTCAGCACTCTTGATTGCAGTTTCAATCGCATAGAGACATCTAAAGGAATACT
GCAACATTTTCCAAAGAGTCTAGCCTTCTTCAATCTTACTAACAATTCTGTTGCTTGTATATGTGAACAT
CAGAAATTCCTGCAGTGGGTCAAGGAACAGAAGCAGTTCTTGGTGAATGTTGAACAAATGACATGTGCAA
CACCTGTAGAGATGAATACCTCCTTAGTGTTGGATTTTAATAATTCTACCTGTTATATGTACAAGACAAT
CATCAGTGTGTCAGTGGTCAGTGTGATTGTGGTATCCACTGTAGCATTTCTGATATACCACTTCTATTTT
CACCTGATACTTATTGCTGGCTGTAAAAAGTACAGCAGAGGAGAAAGCATCTATGATGCATTTGTGATCT
ACTCGAGTCAGAATGAGGACTGGGTGAGAAATGAGCTGGTAAAGAATTTAGAAGAAGGAGTGCCCCGCTT
TCACCTCTGCCTTCACTACAGAGACTTTATTCATGGTGTAGCCATTGCTGCCAACATCATCCAGGAAGGC
TTCCACAAGAGCCGGAAGGTTATTGTGGTAGTGTCTAGACACTTTATTCAGAGCCGTTGGTGTATCTTTG
AATATGAGATTGCTCAAACATGGCAGTTTCTGAGCAGCCGCTCTGGCATCATCTTCATTGTCCTTGAGAA
GGTTGAGAAGTCCCTGCTGAGGCAGCAGGTGGAATTGTATCGCCTTCTTAGCAGAAACACCTACCTGGAA
TGGGAGGACAATCCTCTGGGGAGGCACATCTTCTGGAGAAGACTTAAAAATGCCCTATTGGATGGAAAAG
CCTCGAATCCTGAGCAAACAGCAGAGGAAGAACAAGAAACGGCAACTTGGACCTGA
