>Addgene plasmid #27149 | p3xFLAG-CMV-Tlr4(Lps) | addgene partial sequence | sequence record 33445 | 27149 with hGH-pA-R
TCCACTTGCCCTTGCTCCATACCACCCCCCTCCACCCCATAATATTATAGAAGGACACCTAGTCAGACAA
AATGATGCAACTTAATTTTATTAGGACAAGGCTGGTGGGCACTGGAGTGGCAACTTCCAGGGCCAGGAGA
GGCACTGGGGAGGGGTCACAGGGATGCCACCCGGGATCCTCTAGAGTCGACTCAGGTCCAAGTTGCCGTT
TCTTGTTCTTCCTCTGCTGTTTGCTCAGGATTCGAGGCTTTTCCATCCAATAGGGCATTTTTAAGTCTTC
TCCAGAAGATGTGCCTCCCCAGAGGATTGTCCTCCCATTCCAGGTAGGTGTTTCTGCTAAGAAGGCGATA
CAATTCCACCTGCTGCCTCAGCAGGGACTTCTCAACCTTCTCAAGGACAATGAAGATGATGCCAGAGCGG
CTGCTCAGAAACTGCCATGTTTGAGCAATCTCATATTCAAAGATACACCAACGGCTCTGAATAAAGTGTC
TAGACACTACCACAATAACCTTCCGGCTCTTGTGGAAGCCTTCCTGGATGATGTTGGCAGCAATGGCTAC
ACCATGAATAAAGTCTCTGTAGTGAAGGCAGAGGTGAAAGCGGGGCACTCCTTCTTCTAAATTCTTTACC
AGCTCATTTCTCACCCAGTCCTCATTCTGACTCGAGTAGATCACAAATGCATCATAGATGCTTTCTCCTC
TGCTGTACTTTTTACAGCCAGCAATAAGTATCAGGTGAAAATAGAAGTGGTATATCAGAAATGCTACAGT
GGATACCACAATCACACTGACCACTGACACACTGATGATTGTCTTGTACATATAACAGGTAGAATTATTA
AAATCCAACACTAAGGAGGTATTCATCTCTACAGGTGTTGCACATGTCA
