>Addgene plasmid #27149 | p3xFLAG-CMV-Tlr4(Lps) | addgene partial sequence | sequence record 33446 | 27149 with CMV-F
CTCGTTTAGTGAACCGTCAGAATTAATTCACCATGTCTGCACTTCTGATCCTAGCTCTTGTTGGAGCTGC
AGTTGCTGACTACAAAGACCATGACGGTGATTATAAAGATCATGACATCGATTACAAGGATGACGATGAC
AAGCTTGCGGCCGCATTGAATCCCTGCATAGAGGTAGTTCCTAATATTACCTACCAATGCATGGATCAGA
AACTCAGCAAAGTCCCTGATGACATTCCTTCTTCAACCAAGAACATAGATCTGAGCTTCAACCCCTTGAA
GATCTTAAAAAGCTATAGCTTCTCCAATTTTTCAGAACTTCAGTGGCTGGATTTATCCAGGTGTGAAATT
GAAACAATTGAAGACAAGGCATGGCATGGCTTACACCACCTCTCAAACTTGATACTGACAGGAAACCCTA
TCCAGAGTTTTTCCCCAGGAAGTTTCTCTGGACTAACAAGTTTAGAGAATCTGGTGGCTGTGGAGACAAA
ATTGGCCTCTCTAGAAAGCTTCCCTATTGGACAGCTTATAACCTTAAAGAAACTCAATGTGGCTCACAAT
TTTATACATTCCTGTAAGTTACCTGCATATTTTTCCAATCTGACGAACCTAGTACATGTGGATCTTTCTT
ATAACTATATTCAAACTATTACTGTCAACGACTTACAGTTTCTACGTGAAAATCCACAAGTCAATCTCTC
TTTAGACATGTCTTTGAACCCAATTGACTTCATTCAAGACCAAGCCTTTCAGGGAATTAAGCTCCATGAA
CTGACTCTAAGAGGTAATTTTAATAGCTCAAATATAATGAAAACTTGCCTTCAAAACCTGGCTGGTTTAC
ACGTCCATCGGTTGATCTTGGG
